Addgene plasmid #143621: TFORF2801
Purpose: Lentiviral vector for overexpressing transcription factor ORFs with unique 24-bp barcodes. Barcodes facilitate identification of transcription factors in pooled screens.
Depositing lab: Feng Zhang. Depositing organization: Broad Institute. Publication: A transcription factor atlas of directed differentiation. Joung J, Ma S, Tay T, Geiger-Schuller KR, Kirchgatterer PC, Verdine VK, Guo B, Arias-Garcia MA, Allen WE, Singh A, Kuksenko O, Abudayyeh OO, Gootenberg JS, Fu Z, Macrae RK, Buenrostro JD, Regev A, Zhang F. Cell. 2023 Jan 5;186(1):209-229.e26. doi: 10.1016/j.cell.2022.11.026. PubMed 36608654.
Backbone
  Vector backbone: pLX_TRC317
  Backbone manufacturer: Broad Institute Genetic Perturbation Platform
  Backbone size w/o insert (bp): 8264
  Vector type: Mammalian Expression, Lentiviral
  Selectable markers: Puromycin
Growth in bacteria
  Bacterial resistance: Ampicillin, 100 μg/mL
  Growth temperature: 30°C
  Growth strain: NEB Stable
  Copy number: High Copy
Gene/Insert
  Gene/Insert name: ETV2
  Species: H. sapiens (human)
  Insert size (bp): 1214
  Entrez Gene: ETV2 (a.k.a. ER71, ETSRP71)
  Promoter: EF1a
  Cloning method: Unknown
  Sequencing primers: 5′ GGGTGGAGACTGAAGTTAGGCCAG; 3′ CACATAGCGTAAAAGGAGCAACATAG
Terms and licenses: Academic/Nonprofit Terms; Industry Terms: Not Available to Industry
Depositor comments: XM_005258652,ENST00000379026 . The transcription factor ORF portion of this plasmid was synthesized by Genewiz. Please test multiple small colonies in case of plasmid recombination. To make this collection available in a timely manner, a portion of this collection was not fully sequenced by Addgene. If an Addgene verified full plasmid sequence is not available, please contact us prior to placing an order to request the full sequence.
How to cite: TFORF2801 was a gift from Feng Zhang (Addgene plasmid # 143621 ; http://n2t.net/addgene:143621 ; RRID:Addgene_143621)
