[The description below was written by a language model from this plasmid's Addgene catalogue record and pLannotate feature annotations shown in this document.]
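Description:
TFORF2801 is a lentiviral mammalian expression plasmid built on the pLX_TRC317 backbone. It carries the human transcription factor ETV2 (also known as ER71 or ETSRP71) as a synthesized open reading frame under the strong constitutive EF-1α promoter. It belongs to a large collection of transcription factor ORF vectors in which each construct carries a unique 24-bp barcode, so that individual factors can be identified by sequencing in pooled overexpression screens. The barcode is not annotated as a separate feature in the table. The short stretch between the ETV2 coding sequence and the WPRE, which includes a small U6 promoter-like fragment, is a plausible location, but the record does not confirm this.

The viral portion has a third-generation, self-inactivating layout. An RSV promoter drives a truncated HIV-1 5' LTR, followed by the Ψ packaging signal with a gag fragment, the RRE for Rev-dependent nuclear export, and a cPPT/CTS, which aids nuclear import of the reverse-transcribed genome. The cassette ends in a ΔU3 3' LTR, which removes LTR promoter activity after integration. Upstream of the EF-1α–ETV2 unit, an SV40 early promoter drives puromycin N-acetyltransferase for selection of transduced cells. A WPRE downstream of the ORF enhances transcript stability and expression, and an SV40 poly(A) signal lies beyond the 3' LTR.

In bacteria the plasmid is maintained by a high-copy ColE1/pUC origin with ampicillin resistance. An f1 origin and residual lac, T7 and T3 cloning-vector elements are also present. The depositor notes a risk of recombination, which is typical of LTR-containing plasmids. The construct is intended for producing lentivirus to overexpress ETV2, alone or in pooled directed-differentiation screens.
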