Features (pLannotate 1.2.2; 31 found; start..end, strand, type, name):
      5..231     +  promoter       RSV promoter: Rous sarcoma virus enhancer/promoter
    232..412     +  LTR            5' LTR (truncated): truncated 5' long terminal repeat (LTR) from HIV-1
    459..584     +  misc_feature   HIV-1 Ψ: packaging signal of human immunodeficiency virus type 1
    568..931     +  CDS            HIV-1 gag (fragment): gag protein from human immunodeficiency virus 1; gag
   1077..1310    +  misc_feature   RRE: The Rev response element (RRE) of HIV-1 allows for Rev-dependent mRNA export from the nucleus to the cytoplasm.
   1687..1713    +  CDS            Rev (fragment): human immunodeficiency virus 1 (HIV-1) Rev protein; rev; enhances nuclear export of unspliced and incompletely spliced viral mRNAs
   1720..1743    +  promoter       SV40 promoter (fragment): SV40 early promoter
   1744..1815    +  promoter       SV40 promoter (fragment): SV40 enhancer and early promoter
   1839..1974    +  rep_origin     SV40 ori: SV40 origin of replication
   2020..2616    +  CDS            PuroR (fragment): puromycin N-acetyltransferase; pac from Streptomyces; confers resistance to puromycin
   2665..2782    +  misc_feature   cPPT/CTS: central polypurine tract and central termination sequence of HIV-1
   2847..2913    +  CDS            small t antigen (fragment): SV40 (simian virus 40) small t antigen
   2920..4098    +  promoter       EF-1α promoter: strong constitutive promoter for human elongation factor EF-1α
   4115..5224    +  CDS            ETV2: ETV2_HUMAN - Also known as ER71, ETSRP71. Experimental evidence at transcript level: Swiss-Prot protein existence level 2. Binds to DNA sequences containing the consensus pentanucleotide 5'-CGGA[AT]-3'. From Homo sapiens (Human).
   5240..5293    +  promoter       U6 promoter (fragment): RNA polymerase III promoter for human U6 snRNA
   5335..5923    +  misc_feature   WPRE: woodchuck hepatitis virus posttranscriptional regulatory element
   5974..5993    +  misc_feature   cPPT/CTS (fragment): central polypurine tract and central termination sequence of HIV-1
   5995..6228    +  LTR            3' LTR (ΔU3): self-inactivating 3' long terminal repeat (LTR) from HIV-1
   6306..6427    +  polyA_signal   SV40 poly(A) signal: SV40 polyadenylation signal
   6467..6602    +  rep_origin     SV40 ori: SV40 origin of replication
   6623..6641    -  promoter       T7 promoter: promoter for bacteriophage T7 RNA polymerase
   6649..6804    +  CDS            lacZα (fragment): LacZα fragment of β-galactosidase; lacZ fragment
   6809..7237    +  rep_origin     f1 ori (sequence partly withheld): f1 bacteriophage origin of replication; arrow indicates direction of (+) strand synthesis
   7290..7394    +  promoter       AmpR promoter: bla
   7395..8255    +  CDS            AmpR: β-lactamase; bla; confers resistance to ampicillin, carbenicillin, and related antibiotics
   8426..9014    +  rep_origin     ori: high-copy-number ColE1/pMB1/pBR322/pUC origin of replication
   9197..9289    +  CDS            lacI (fragment): lac repressor; lacI; The lac repressor binds to the lac operator to inhibit transcription in E. coli. This inhibition can be relieved by adding lactose or isopropyl-β-D-thiogalactopyranoside (IPTG).
   9302..9323    +  protein_bind   CAP binding site: CAP binding activates transcription in the presence of cAMP. E. coli catabolite activator protein
   9338..9368    +  promoter       lac promoter: promoter for the E. coli lac operon
   9376..9392    +  protein_bind   lac operator: The lac repressor binds to the lac operator to inhibit transcription in E. coli. This inhibition can be relieved by adding lactose or isopropyl-β-D-thiogalactopyranoside (IPTG). lac repressor encoded by lacI
   9437..9455    +  promoter       T3 promoter: promoter for bacteriophage T3 RNA polymerase
>Addgene plasmid #143621 | TFORF2801 | addgene full sequence | sequence record 462950 | Addgene NGS Result
TTAATGTAGTCTTATGCAATACTCTTGTAGTCTTGCAACATGGTAACGATGAGTTAGCAACATGCCTTAC
AAGGAGAGAAAAAGCACCGTGCATGCCGATTGGTGGAAGTAAGGTGGTACGATCGTGCCTTATTAGGAAG
GCAACAGACGGGTCTGACATGGATTGGACGAACCACTGAATTGCCGCATTGCAGAGATATTGTATTTAAG
TGCCTAGCTCGATACATAAACGGGTCTCTCTGGTTAGACCAGATCTGAGCCTGGGAGCTCTCTGGCTAAC
TAGGGAACCCACTGCTTAAGCCTCAATAAAGCTTGCCTTGAGTGCTTCAAGTAGTGTGTGCCCGTCTGTT
GTGTGACTCTGGTAACTAGAGATCCCTCAGACCCTTTTAGTCAGTGTGGAAAATCTCTAGCAGTGGCGCC
CGAACAGGGACTTGAAAGCGAAAGGGAAACCAGAGGAGCTCTCTCGACGCAGGACTCGGCTTGCTGAAGC
GCGCACGGCAAGAGGCGAGGGGCGGCGACTGGTGAGTACGCCAAAAATTTTGACTAGCGGAGGCTAGAAG
GAGAGAGATGGGTGCGAGAGCGTCAGTATTAAGCGGGGGAGAATTAGATCGCGATGGGAAAAAATTCGGT
TAAGGCCAGGGGGAAAGAAAAAATATAAATTAAAACATATAGTATGGGCAAGCAGGGAGCTAGAACGATT
CGCAGTTAATCCTGGCCTGTTAGAAACATCAGAAGGCTGTAGACAAATACTGGGACAGCTACAACCATCC
CTTCAGACAGGATCAGAAGAACTTAGATCATTATATAATACAGTAGCAACCCTCTATTGTGTGCATCAAA
GGATAGAGATAAAAGACACCAAGGAAGCTTTAGACAAGATAGAGGAAGAGCAAAACAAAAGTAAGACCAC
CGCACAGCAAGCGGCCGCTGATCTTCAGACCTGGAGGAGGAGATATGAGGGACAATTGGAGAAGTGAATT
ATATAAATATAAAGTAGTAAAAATTGAACCATTAGGAGTAGCACCCACCAAGGCAAAGAGAAGAGTGGTG
CAGAGAGAAAAAAGAGCAGTGGGAATAGGAGCTTTGTTCCTTGGGTTCTTGGGAGCAGCAGGAAGCACTA
TGGGCGCAGCGTCAATGACGCTGACGGTACAGGCCAGACAATTATTGTCTGGTATAGTGCAGCAGCAGAA
CAATTTGCTGAGGGCTATTGAGGCGCAACAGCATCTGTTGCAACTCACAGTCTGGGGCATCAAGCAGCTC
CAGGCAAGAATCCTGGCTGTGGAAAGATACCTAAAGGATCAACAGCTCCTGGGGATTTGGGGTTGCTCTG
GAAAACTCATTTGCACCACTGCTGTGCCTTGGAATGCTAGTTGGAGTAATAAATCTCTGGAACAGATTTG
GAATCACACGACCTGGATGGAGTGGGACAGAGAAATTAACAATTACACAAGCTTAATACACTCCTTAATT
GAAGAATCGCAAAACCAGCAAGAAAAGAATGAACAAGAATTATTGGAATTAGATAAATGGGCAAGTTTGT
GGAATTGGTTTAACATAACAAATTGGCTGTGGTATATAAAATTATTCATAATGATAGTAGGAGGCTTGGT
AGGTTTAAGAATAGTTTTTGCTGTACTTTCTATAGTGAATAGAGTTAGGCAGGGATATTCACCATTATCG
TTTCAGACCCACCTCCCAACCCCGAGGGGACCCATGCATTGCATCTCAATTAGTCAGCAACCAGGTGTGG
AAAGTCCCCAGGCTCCCCAGCAGGCAGAAGTATGCAAAGCATGCGTCTCAATTAGTCAGCAACCATAGTC
CCGCCCCTAACTCCGCCCATCCCGCCCCTAACTCCGCCCAGTTCCGCCCATTCTCCGCCCCATGGCTGAC
TAATTTTTTTTATTTATGCAGAGGCCGAGGCCGCCTCGGCCTCTGAGCTATTCCAGAAGTAGTGAGGAGG
CTTTTTTGGAGGCCTAGGCTTTTGCAAAAAGCTTTCTAGAGGTACCACCGGAGCTTACCATGACCGAGTA
CAAGCCCACGGTGCGCCTCGCCACCCGCGACGACGTCCCCAGGGCCGTACGCACCCTCGCCGCCGCGTTC
GCCGACTACCCCGCCACGCGCCACACCGTCGATCCGGACCGCCACATCGAGCGGGTCACCGAGCTGCAAG
AACTCTTCCTCACGCGCGTCGGGCTCGACATCGGCAAGGTGTGGGTCGCGGACGACGGCGCCGCCGTGGC
GGTCTGGACCACGCCGGAGAGCGTCGAAGCGGGGGCGGTGTTCGCCGAGATCGGCCCGCGCATGGCCGAG
TTGAGCGGTTCCCGGCTGGCCGCGCAGCAACAGATGGAAGGCCTCCTGGCGCCGCACCGGCCCAAGGAGC
CCGCGTGGTTCCTGGCCACCGTCGGCGTCTCGCCCGACCACCAGGGCAAGGGTCTGGGCAGCGCCGTCGT
GCTCCCCGGAGTGGAGGCGGCCGAGCGCGCCGGGGTGCCCGCCTTCCTGGAGACCTCCGCGCCCCGCAAC
CTCCCCTTCTACGAGCGGCTCGGCTTCACCGTCACCGCCGACGTCGAGGTGCCCGAAGGACCGCGCACCT
GGTGCATGACCCGCAAGCCCGGTGCCAGTTAACGAATTCTAGATCTTGAGACAAATGGCAGTATTCATCC
ACAATTTTAAAAGAAAAGGGGGGATTGGGGGGTACAGTGCAGGGGAAAGAATAGTAGACATAATAGCAAC
AGACATACAAACTAAAGAATTACAAAAACAAATTACAAAAATTCAAAATTTTCGGGTTTATTACAGGGAC
AGCAGAGATCCACTTTGGCGCCGGCTCGAGGCCTGCAGGTGCAAAGATGGATAAAGTTTTAAACAGAGAG
GAATCTTTGCAGCTAATGGACCTTCTAGGTCTTGAAAGGAGTGGGAATTGGCTCCGGTGCCCGTCAGTGG
GCAGAGCGCACATCGCCCACAGTCCCCGAGAAGTTGGGGGGAGGGGTCGGCAATTGAACCGGTGCCTAGA
GAAGGTGGCGCGGGGTAAACTGGGAAAGTGATGTCGTGTACTGGCTCCGCCTTTTTCCCGAGGGTGGGGG
AGAACCGTATATAAGTGCAGTAGTCGCCGTGAACGTTCTTTTTCGCAACGGGTTTGCCGCCAGAACACAG
GTAAGTGCCGTGTGTGGTTCCCGCGGGCCTGGCCTCTTTACGGGTTATGGCCCTTGCGTGCCTTGAATTA
CTTCCACCTGGCTGCAGTACGTGATTCTTGATCCCGAGCTTCGGGTTGGAAGTGGGTGGGAGAGTTCGAG
GCCTTGCGCTTAAGGAGCCCCTTCGCCTCGTGCTTGAGTTGAGGCCTGGCCTGGGCGCTGGGGCCGCCGC
GTGCGAATCTGGTGGCACCTTCGCGCCTGTCTCGCTGCTTTCGATAAGTCTCTAGCCATTTAAAATTTTT
GATGACCTGCTGCGACGCTTTTTTTCTGGCAAGATAGTCTTGTAAATGCGGGCCAAGATCTGCACACTGG
TATTTCGGTTTTTGGGGCCGCGGGCGGCGACGGGGCCCGTGCGTCCCAGCGCACATGTTCGGCGAGGCGG
GGCCTGCGAGCGCGGCCACCGAGAATCGGACGGGGGTAGTCTCAAGCTGGCCGGCCTGCTCTGGTGCCTG
GCCTCGCGCCGCCGTGTATCGCCCCGCCCTGGGCGGCAAGGCTGGCCCGGTCGGCACCAGTTGCGTGAGC
GGAAAGATGGCCGCTTCCCGGCCCTGCTGCAGGGAGCTCAAAATGGAGGACGCGGCGCTCGGGAGAGCGG
GCGGGTGAGTCACCCACACAAAGGAAAAGGGCCTTTCCGTCCTCAGCCGTCGCTTCATGTGACTCCACGG
AGTACCGGGCGCCGTCCAGGCACCTCGATTAGTTCTCGAGCTTTTGGAGTACGTCGTCTTTAGGTTGGGG
GGAGGGGTTTTATGCGATGGAGTTTCCCCACACTGAGTGGGTGGAGACTGAAGTTAGGCCAGCTTGGCAC
TTGATGTAATTCTCCTTGGAATTTGCCCTTTTTGAGTTTGGATCTTGGTTCATTCTCAAGCCTCAGACAG
TGGTTCAAAGTTTTTTTCTTCCATTTCAGGTGTCGTGAGGCTAGCACCGCCACCATGGACCTGTGGAACT
GGGATGAGGCATCCCCACAGGAAGTGCCTCCAGGGAACAAGCTGGCAGGGCTTGGTAGGCTGCCGAGGCT
GCCACAACGTGTGTGGGGAGGGTGTCCAGGTGGGGCCTCTGCTGACCCTAACCCCTTATCGCCTGCAGAA
GGAGCCAAATTAGGCTTCTGTTTCCCTGATCTGGCACTCCAAGGGGACACGCCGACAGCGACAGCAGAGA
CATGCTGGAAAGGTACAAGCTCATCCCTGGCAAGCTTCCCACAGCTGGACTGGGGCTCCGCGTTACTGCA
CCCAGAAGTTCCATGGGGGGCGGAGCCCGACTCTCAGGCTCTTCCGTGGTCCGGGGACTGGACAGACATG
GCGTGCACAGCCTGGGACTCTTGGAGCGGCGCCTCGCAGACCCTGGGCCCCGCCCCTCTCGGCCCGGGCC
CCATCCCCGCCGCCGGCTCCGAAGGCGCCGCGGGCCAGAACTGCGTCCCCGTGGCGGGAGAGGCCACCTC
GTGGTCGCGCGCCCAGGCCGCCGGGAGCAACACCAGCTGGGACTGTTCTGTGGGGCCCGACGGCGATACC
TACTGGGGCAGTGGCCTGGGCGGGGAGCCGCGCACGGACTGTACCATTTCGTGGGGCGGGCCCGCGGGCC
CGGACTGTACCACCTCCTGGAACCCGGGGCTGCATGCGGGTGGCACCACCTCTTTGAAGCGGTACCAGAG
CTCAGCTCTCACCGTTTGCTCCGAACCGAGCCCGCAGTCGGACCGTGCCAGTTTGGCTCGATGCCCCAAA
ACTAACCACCGAGGTCCCATTCAGCTGTGGCAGTTCCTCCTGGAGCTGCTCCACGACGGGGCGCGTAGCA
GCTGCATCCGTTGGACTGGCAACAGCCGCGAGTTCCAGCTGTGCGACCCCAAAGAGGTGGCTCGGCTGTG
GGGCGAGCGCAAGAGAAAGCCGGGCATGAATTACGAGAAGCTGAGCCGGGGCCTTCGCTACTACTATCGC
CGCGACATCGTGCGCAAGAGCGGGGGGCGAAAGTACACGTACCGCTTCGGGGGCCGCGTGCCCAGCCTAG
CCTATCCGGACTGTGCGGGAGGCGGACGGGGAGCAGAGACACAATAGTAATGAACTAGTCCGTAACTTGA
AAGTATTTCGATTTCTTGGCTTTATATATCTTGTGGAAAGGACGATGCTTCCGTTGCTTTCTGTGCACTA
CGCGTTAAGTCGACAATCAACCTCTGGATTACAAAATTTGTGAAAGATTGACTGGTATTCTTAACTATGT
TGCTCCTTTTACGCTATGTGGATACGCTGCTTTAATGCCTTTGTATCATGCTATTGCTTCCCGTATGGCT
TTCATTTTCTCCTCCTTGTATAAATCCTGGTTGCTGTCTCTTTATGAGGAGTTGTGGCCCGTTGTCAGGC
AACGTGGCGTGGTGTGCACTGTGTTTGCTGACGCAACCCCCACTGGTTGGGGCATTGCCACCACCTGTCA
GCTCCTTTCCGGGACTTTCGCTTTCCCCCTCCCTATTGCCACGGCGGAACTCATCGCCGCCTGCCTTGCC
CGCTGCTGGACAGGGGCTCGGCTGTTGGGCACTGACAATTCCGTGGTGTTGTCGGGGAAATCATCGTCCT
TTCCTTGGCTGCTCGCCTGTGTTGCCACCTGGATTCTGCGCGGGACGTCCTTCTGCTACGTCCCTTCGGC
CCTCAATCCAGCGGACCTTCCTTCCCGCGGCCTGCTGCCGGCTCTGCGGCCTCTTCCGCGTCTTCGCCTT
CGCCCTCAGACGAGTCGGATCTCCCTTTGGGCCGCCTCCCCGCGTCGACTTTAAGACCAATGACTTACAA
GGCAGCTGTAGATCTTAGCCACTTTTTAAAAGAAAAGGGGGGACTGGAAGGGCTAATTCACTCCCAACGA
AGACAAGATCTGCTTTTTGCTTGTACTGGGTCTCTCTGGTTAGACCAGATCTGAGCCTGGGAGCTCTCTG
GCTAACTAGGGAACCCACTGCTTAAGCCTCAATAAAGCTTGCCTTGAGTGCTTCAAGTAGTGTGTGCCCG
TCTGTTGTGTGACTCTGGTAACTAGAGATCCCTCAGACCCTTTTAGTCAGTGTGGAAAATCTCTAGCAGT
ACGTATAGTAGTTCATGTCATCTTATTATTCAGTATTTATAACTTGCAAAGAAATGAATATCAGAGAGTG
AGAGGAACTTGTTTATTGCAGCTTATAATGGTTACAAATAAAGCAATAGCATCACAAATTTCACAAATAA
AGCATTTTTTTCACTGCATTCTAGTTGTGGTTTGTCCAAACTCATCAATGTATCTTATCATGTCTGGCTC
TAGCTATCCCGCCCCTAACTCCGCCCATCCCGCCCCTAACTCCGCCCAGTTCCGCCCATTCTCCGCCCCA
TGGCTGACTAATTTTTTTTATTTATGCAGAGGCCGAGGCCGCCTCGGCCTCTGAGCTATTCCAGAAGTAG
TGAGGAGGCTTTTTTGGAGGCCTAGGGACGTACCCAATTCGCCCTATAGTGAGTCGTATTACGCGCGCTC
ACTGGCCGTCGTTTTACAACGTCGTGACTGGGAAAACCCTGGCGTTACCCAACTTAATCGCCTTGCAGCA
CATCCCCCTTTCGCCAGCTGGCGTAATAGCGAAGAGGCCCGCACCGATCGCCCTTCCCAACAGTTGCGCA
GCCTGAATGGCGAATGGG
[124 nt withheld, positions 6809-6932]
C
[91 nt withheld, positions 6934-7024]
A
[49 nt withheld, positions 7026-7074]
CCTTTGACGTTGGAGTCCACGTTCTTT
[37 nt withheld, positions 7102-7138]
ACCCTATCTCGGTCTATTCTTTTGATTTATAAGGGATTTTGCCGATTTCGGCCTATTGGTTAAAAAATGA
GCTGATTTAACAAAAATTTAACGCGAATTTTAACAAAATATTAACGCTTACAATTTAGGTGGCACTTTTC
GGGGAAATGTGCGCGGAACCCCTATTTGTTTATTTTTCTAAATACATTCAAATATGTATCCGCTCATGAG
ACAATAACCCTGATAAATGCTTCAATAATATTGAAAAAGGAAGAGTATGAGTATTCAACATTTCCGTGTC
GCCCTTATTCCCTTTTTTGCGGCATTTTGCCTTCCTGTTTTTGCTCACCCAGAAACGCTGGTGAAAGTAA
AAGATGCTGAAGATCAGTTGGGTGCACGAGTGGGTTACATCGAACTGGATCTCAACAGCGGTAAGATCCT
TGAGAGTTTTCGCCCCGAAGAACGTTTTCCAATGATGAGCACTTTTAAAGTTCTGCTATGTGGCGCGGTA
TTATCCCGTATTGACGCCGGGCAAGAGCAACTCGGTCGCCGCATACACTATTCTCAGAATGACTTGGTTG
AGTACTCACCAGTCACAGAAAAGCATCTTACGGATGGCATGACAGTAAGAGAATTATGCAGTGCTGCCAT
AACCATGAGTGATAACACTGCGGCCAACTTACTTCTGACAACGATCGGAGGACCGAAGGAGCTAACCGCT
TTTTTGCACAACATGGGGGATCATGTAACTCGCCTTGATCGTTGGGAACCGGAGCTGAATGAAGCCATAC
CAAACGACGAGCGTGACACCACGATGCCTGTAGCAATGGCAACAACGTTGCGCAAACTATTAACTGGCGA
ACTACTTACTCTAGCTTCCCGGCAACAATTAATAGACTGGATGGAGGCGGATAAAGTTGCAGGACCACTT
CTGCGCTCGGCCCTTCCGGCTGGCTGGTTTATTGCTGATAAATCTGGAGCCGGTGAGCGTGGGTCTCGCG
GTATCATTGCAGCACTGGGGCCAGATGGTAAGCCCTCCCGTATCGTAGTTATCTACACGACGGGGAGTCA
GGCAACTATGGATGAACGAAATAGACAGATCGCTGAGATAGGTGCCTCACTGATTAAGCATTGGTAACTG
TCAGACCAAGTTTACTCATATATACTTTAGATTGATTTAAAACTTCATTTTTAATTTAAAAGGATCTAGG
TGAAGATCCTTTTTGATAATCTCATGACCAAAATCCCTTAACGTGAGTTTTCGTTCCACTGAGCGTCAGA
CCCCGTAGAAAAGATCAAAGGATCTTCTTGAGATCCTTTTTTTCTGCGCGTAATCTGCTGCTTGCAAACA
AAAAAACCACCGCTACCAGCGGTGGTTTGTTTGCCGGATCAAGAGCTACCAACTCTTTTTCCGAAGGTAA
CTGGCTTCAGCAGAGCGCAGATACCAAATACTGTTCTTCTAGTGTAGCCGTAGTTAGGCCACCACTTCAA
GAACTCTGTAGCACCGCCTACATACCTCGCTCTGCTAATCCTGTTACCAGTGGCTGCTGCCAGTGGCGAT
AAGTCGTGTCTTACCGGGTTGGACTCAAGACGATAGTTACCGGATAAGGCGCAGCGGTCGGGCTGAACGG
GGGGTTCGTGCACACAGCCCAGCTTGGAGCGAACGACCTACACCGAACTGAGATACCTACAGCGTGAGCT
ATGAGAAAGCGCCACGCTTCCCGAAGGGAGAAAGGCGGACAGGTATCCGGTAAGCGGCAGGGTCGGAACA
GGAGAGCGCACGAGGGAGCTTCCAGGGGGAAACGCCTGGTATCTTTATAGTCCTGTCGGGTTTCGCCACC
TCTGACTTGAGCGTCGATTTTTGTGATGCTCGTCAGGGGGGCGGAGCCTATGGAAAAACGCCAGCAACGC
GGCCTTTTTACGGTTCCTGGCCTTTTGCTGGCCTTTTGCTCACATGTTCTTTCCTGCGTTATCCCCTGAT
TCTGTGGATAACCGTATTACCGCCTTTGAGTGAGCTGATACCGCTCGCCGCAGCCGAACGACCGAGCGCA
GCGAGTCAGTGAGCGAGGAAGCGGAAGAGCGCCCAATACGCAAACCGCCTCTCCCCGCGCGTTGGCCGAT
TCATTAATGCAGCTGGCACGACAGGTTTCCCGACTGGAAAGCGGGCAGTGAGCGCAACGCAATTAATGTG
AGTTAGCTCACTCATTAGGCACCCCAGGCTTTACACTTTATGCTTCCGGCTCGTATGTTGTGTGGAATTG
TGAGCGGATAACAATTTCACACAGGAAACAGCTATGACCATGATTACGCCAAGCGCGCAATTAACCCTCA
CTAAAGGGAACAAAAGCTGGAGCTGCAAGC
