>Addgene plasmid #143621 | TFORF2801 | depositor partial sequence | sequence record 282993 | Insert
ACCGCCACCATGGACCTGTGGAACTGGGATGAGGCATCCCCACAGGAAGTGCCTCCAGGGAACAAGCTGG
CAGGGCTTGGTAGGCTGCCGAGGCTGCCACAACGTGTGTGGGGAGGGTGTCCAGGTGGGGCCTCTGCTGA
CCCTAACCCCTTATCGCCTGCAGAAGGAGCCAAATTAGGCTTCTGTTTCCCTGATCTGGCACTCCAAGGG
GACACGCCGACAGCGACAGCAGAGACATGCTGGAAAGGTACAAGCTCATCCCTGGCAAGCTTCCCACAGC
TGGACTGGGGCTCCGCGTTACTGCACCCAGAAGTTCCATGGGGGGCGGAGCCCGACTCTCAGGCTCTTCC
GTGGTCCGGGGACTGGACAGACATGGCGTGCACAGCCTGGGACTCTTGGAGCGGCGCCTCGCAGACCCTG
GGCCCCGCCCCTCTCGGCCCGGGCCCCATCCCCGCCGCCGGCTCCGAAGGCGCCGCGGGCCAGAACTGCG
TCCCCGTGGCGGGAGAGGCCACCTCGTGGTCGCGCGCCCAGGCCGCCGGGAGCAACACCAGCTGGGACTG
TTCTGTGGGGCCCGACGGCGATACCTACTGGGGCAGTGGCCTGGGCGGGGAGCCGCGCACGGACTGTACC
ATTTCGTGGGGCGGGCCCGCGGGCCCGGACTGTACCACCTCCTGGAACCCGGGGCTGCATGCGGGTGGCA
CCACCTCTTTGAAGCGGTACCAGAGCTCAGCTCTCACCGTTTGCTCCGAACCGAGCCCGCAGTCGGACCG
TGCCAGTTTGGCTCGATGCCCCAAAACTAACCACCGAGGTCCCATTCAGCTGTGGCAGTTCCTCCTGGAG
CTGCTCCACGACGGGGCGCGTAGCAGCTGCATCCGTTGGACTGGCAACAGCCGCGAGTTCCAGCTGTGCG
ACCCCAAAGAGGTGGCTCGGCTGTGGGGCGAGCGCAAGAGAAAGCCGGGCATGAATTACGAGAAGCTGAG
CCGGGGCCTTCGCTACTACTATCGCCGCGACATCGTGCGCAAGAGCGGGGGGCGAAAGTACACGTACCGC
TTCGGGGGCCGCGTGCCCAGCCTAGCCTATCCGGACTGTGCGGGAGGCGGACGGGGAGCAGAGACACAAT
AGTAATGAACTAGTCCGTAACTTGAAAGTATTTCGATTTCTTGGCTTTATATATCTTGTGGAAAGGACGA
TGCTTCCGTTGCTTTCTGTGCACT
