>Addgene plasmid #143621 | TFORF2801 | depositor partial sequence | sequence record 282994 | Barcode
TGCTTCCGTTGCTTTCTGTGCACT
